Addgene plasmid #152316: pGBW-m4133156
Purpose: Mammalian expression plasmid for SARS-CoV-2 nsp8
Depositing lab: Ginkgo Bioworks & Benjie Chen. Depositing organization: Ginkgo Bioworks.
Backbone
  Vector backbone: pTwist_CMV_6
  Backbone size w/o insert (bp): 4180
  Vector type: Mammalian Expression
Growth in bacteria
  Bacterial resistance: Ampicillin, 100 μg/mL
  Growth temperature: 37°C
  Growth strain: DH5alpha
  Copy number: High Copy
Gene/Insert
  Gene/Insert name: SARS-CoV-2 nsp8
  Species: Severe acute respiratory syndrome coronavirus 2
  Insert size (bp): 593
  Mutation: wt
  Entrez Gene: ORF1ab (a.k.a. GU280_gp01)
  Promoter: CMV
  Tag / fusion protein: Cleavable TEV;S-tag (C terminal on backbone)
  Cloning method: Unknown
Resource information
  A portion of this plasmid was derived from a plasmid made by: GinkgoBioworks
Depositor comments: NCBI reference sequence: YP_009725304.1
How to cite: pGBW-m4133156 was a gift from Ginkgo Bioworks & Benjie Chen (Addgene plasmid # 152316 ; http://n2t.net/addgene:152316 ; RRID:Addgene_152316)
