[The description below was written by a language model from this plasmid's Addgene catalogue record and pLannotate feature annotations shown in this document.]
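Description:
pGBW-m4133156 is a mammalian expression plasmid built on the pTwist_CMV_6 backbone for producing SARS-CoV-2 non-structural protein 8 (nsp8) in transfected cells. It is propagated in E. coli as a high-copy plasmid through a ColE1/pUC-type origin and selected with ampicillin via a full-length β-lactamase (AmpR) gene. The sequenced record is 4,851 nt, roughly consistent with the stated 4,180 bp backbone plus a 593 bp insert.

The payload is the wild-type nsp8 coding region, a mature cleavage product of the ORF1ab replicase polyprotein. It is driven by the human cytomegalovirus immediate-early enhancer and promoter and followed by an SV40 polyadenylation signal. The automated annotation matches the insert to a fragment of the SARS-CoV-2 replicase polyprotein 1a. The functional text attached to that hit describes nsp10 because it is generic to the polyprotein entry, so the catalogue identification as nsp8 should be taken as authoritative. According to the catalogue, the backbone supplies a C-terminal S-tag preceded by a TEV protease cleavage site, allowing detection or affinity capture of the protein and later tag removal. These tag elements are not individually called in the feature table.

The backbone also carries bacterial transcription terminators (T7 and rrnG), β-globin insulator elements and a synthetic poly(A) signal, which help isolate the expression unit from read-through transcription from neighbouring regions. No mammalian selection marker is annotated, so the plasmid appears suited to transient expression. Likely uses include interaction, localisation or biochemical studies of nsp8, although the record states only mammalian expression as its purpose.
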