Features (pLannotate 1.2.2; 17 found; start..end, strand, type, name):
      1..304     +  enhancer       CMV enhancer: human cytomegalovirus immediate early enhancer
    377..394     -  promoter       CMV promoter (fragment): human cytomegalovirus (CMV) immediate early promoter
    457..508     +  promoter       CMVd2 promoter: truncated human cytomegalovirus (CMV) immediate early promoter that yields moderately reduced expression relative to the full-length promoter
    574..1185    +  CDS            R1A_SARS2 (fragment): Experimental evidence at protein level: Swiss-Prot protein existence level 1. [Non-structural protein 10]: Plays a pivotal role in viral transcription by stimulating both nsp14 3'-5' exoribonuclease and nsp16 2'-O-methyltransferase activities. Therefore plays an essential role in viral mRNAs cap methylation. From Severe acute respiratory syndrome coronavirus 2 (2019-nCoV) (SARS-CoV-2).
   1298..1419    -  polyA_signal   SV40 poly(A) signal: SV40 polyadenylation signal
   1442..1511    -  CDS            large T antigen (fragment): large T antigen from SV40 (simian virus 40)
   1534..1580    +  terminator     T7 terminator: transcription terminator for bacteriophage T7 RNA polymerase
   1610..1746    +  terminator     rrnG terminator: transcription terminator from the E. coli ribosomal RNA rrnG operon (Albrechtsen et al., 1991)
   1791..1862    +  misc_feature   3' β-globin insulator: insulator downstream of the human β-globin locus (Farrell et al., 2002)
   2088..2676    -  rep_origin     ori: high-copy-number ColE1/pMB1/pBR322/pUC origin of replication
   2848..2912    -  CDS            bla(M) (fragment): β-lactamase lacking the signal sequence; bla(M); allows cytosolic expression of β-lactamase
   3422..4282    +  CDS            AmpR: β-lactamase; bla; confers resistance to ampicillin, carbenicillin, and related antibiotics
   4295..4431    +  terminator     rrnG terminator: transcription terminator from the E. coli ribosomal RNA rrnG operon (Albrechtsen et al., 1991)
   4583..4654    +  misc_feature   5' β-globin insulator: insulator upstream of the human β-globin locus (Farrell et al., 2002)
   4659..4705    -  terminator     T7 terminator: transcription terminator for bacteriophage T7 RNA polymerase
   4723..4771    -  polyA_signal   poly(A) signal: synthetic polyadenylation signal
   4802..4851    +  enhancer       CMV enhancer (fragment): human cytomegalovirus immediate early enhancer
>Addgene plasmid #152316 | pGBW-m4133156 | addgene full sequence | sequence record 313290 | Addgene NGS Result
CGTTACATAACTTACGGTAAATGGCCCGCCTGGCTGACCGCCCAACGACCCCCGCCCATTGACGTCAATA
ATGACGTATGTTCCCATAGTAACGCCAATAGGGACTTTCCATTGACGTCAATGGGTGGAGTATTTACGGT
AAACTGCCCACTTGGCAGTACATCAAGTGTATCATATGCCAAGTACGCCCCCTATTGACGTCAATGACGG
TAAATGGCCCGCCTGGCATTATGCCCAGTACATGACCTTATGGGACTTTCCTACTTGGCAGTACATCTAC
GTATTAGTCATCGCTATTACCATGCTGATGCGGTTTTGGCAGTACATCAATGGGCGTGGATAGCGGTTTG
ACTCACGGGGATTTCCAAGTCTCCACCCCATTGACGTCAATGGGAGTTTGTTTTGGCACCAAAATCAACG
GGACTTTCCAAAATGTCGTAACAACTCCGCCCCATTGACGCAAATGGGCGGTAGGCGTGTACGGTGGGAG
GTCTATATAAGCAGAGCTGGTTTAGTGAACCGTCAGATCAGATCTTTGTCGATCCTACCATCCACTCGAC
ACACCCGCCAGCGGCCGCCACCATGGCAATTGCCTCAGAATTTAGTTCCCTCCCCTCGTACGCTGCGTTC
GCTACCGCCCAAGAGGCATATGAGCAGGCCGTAGCCAACGGGGACAGCGAAGTGGTTCTTAAGAAACTGA
AGAAATCTTTGAATGTGGCAAAGAGCGAGTTTGATCGGGACGCGGCAATGCAGAGGAAGCTGGAAAAAAT
GGCTGATCAGGCTATGACACAGATGTACAAACAAGCCCGATCCGAGGACAAGAGAGCTAAAGTCACTTCT
GCCATGCAAACGATGCTATTCACCATGTTACGTAAGCTGGATAACGACGCACTCAATAACATAATCAATA
ACGCCCGCGATGGTTGTGTGCCATTGAATATCATTCCTCTTACTACAGCGGCCAAGCTGATGGTCGTTAT
CCCGGACTATAACACATACAAAAATACCTGCGACGGCACCACTTTCACGTATGCTAGCGCCCTGTGGGAA
ATACAGCAGGTAGTGGATGCCGATTCAAAGATTGTGCAGCTTAGTGAGATCTCCATGGACAACAGTCCCA
ACTTGGCTTGGCCTTTAATCGTCACAGCTCTCAGAGCCAATAGCGCAGTTAAACTGCAAGAAAACCTTTA
CTTTCAGTCGAAAGAAACCGCGGCAGCTAAGTTCGAGAGGCAGCACATGGACAGTTAAGCTAGCTTGACT
GACTGAGATACAGCGTACCTTCAGCTCACAGACATGATAAGATACATTGATGAGTTTGGACAAACCACAA
CTAGAATGCAGTGAAAAAAATGCTTTATTTGTGAAATTTGTGATGCTATTGCTTTATTTGTAACCATTAT
AAGCTGCAATAAACAAGTTAACAACAACAATTGCATTCATTTTATGTTTCAGGTTCAGGGGGAGGTGTGG
GAGGTTTTTTAAAGCAAGTAAAACCTCTACAAATGTGGTATTGGCCCATCTCTATCGGTATCGTAGCATA
ACCCCTTGGGGCCTCTAAACGGGTCTTGAGGGGTTTTTTGTGCCCCTCGGGCCGGATTGCTATCTACCGG
CATTGGCGCAGAAAAAAATGCCTGATGCGACGCTGCGCGTCTTATACTCCCACATATGCCAGATTCAGCA
ACGGATACGGCTTCCCCAACTTGCCCACTTCCATACGTGTCCTCCTTACCAGAAATTTATCCTTAAGGTC
GTCAGCTATCCTGCAGGCGATCTCTCGATTTCGATCAAGACATTCCTTTAATGGTCTTTTCTGGACACCA
CTAGGGGTCAGAAGTAGTTCATCAAACTTTCTTCCCTCCCTAATCTCATTGGTTACCTTGGGCTATCGAA
ACTTAATTAACCAGTCAAGTCAGCTACTTGGCGAGATCGACTTGTCTGGGTTTCGACTACGCTCAGAATT
GCGTCAGTCAAGTTCGATCTGGTCCTTGCTATTGCACCCGTTCTCCGATTACGAGTTTCATTTAAATCAT
GTGAGCAAAAGGCCAGCAAAAGGCCAGGAACCGTAAAAAGGCCGCGTTGCTGGCGTTTTTCCATAGGCTC
CGCCCCCCTGACGAGCATCACAAAAATCGACGCTCAAGTCAGAGGTGGCGAAACCCGACAGGACTATAAA
GATACCAGGCGTTTCCCCCTGGAAGCTCCCTCGTGCGCTCTCCTGTTCCGACCCTGCCGCTTACCGGATA
CCTGTCCGCCTTTCTCCCTTCGGGAAGCGTGGCGCTTTCTCATAGCTCACGCTGTAGGTATCTCAGTTCG
GTGTAGGTCGTTCGCTCCAAGCTGGGCTGTGTGCACGAACCCCCCGTTCAGCCCGACCGCTGCGCCTTAT
CCGGTAACTATCGTCTTGAGTCCAACCCGGTAAGACACGACTTATCGCCACTGGCAGCAGCCACTGGTAA
CAGGATTAGCAGAGCGAGGTATGTAGGCGGTGCTACAGAGTTCTTGAAGTGGTGGCCTAACTACGGCTAC
ACTAGAAGAACAGTATTTGGTATCTGCGCTCTGCTGAAGCCAGTTACCTTCGGAAAAAGAGTTGGTAGCT
CTTGATCCGGCAAACAAACCACCGCTGGTAGCGGTGGTTTTTTTGTTTGCAAGCAGCAGATTACGCGCAG
AAAAAAAGGATCTCAAGAAGATCCTTTGATCTTTTCTACGGGGTCTGACGCTCAGTGGAACGAAAACTCA
CGTTAAGGGATTTTGGTCATGAGATTATCAAAAAGGATCTTCACCTAGATCCTTTTAAATTAAAAATGAA
GTTTTAAATCAATCTAAAGTATATATGAGTAAACTTGGTCTGACAGTTACCAATGCTTAATCAGTGAGGC
ACCTATCTCAGCGATCTGTCTATTTCGTTCATCCATAGTTGCATTTAAATTTCCGAACTCTCCAAGGCCC
TCGTCGGAAAATCTTCAAACCTTTCGTCCGATCCATCTTGCAGGCTACCTCTCGAACGAACTATCGCAAG
TCTCTTGGCCGGCCTTGCGCCTTGGCTATTGCTTGGCAGCGCCTATCGCCAGGTATTACTCCAATCCCGA
ATATCCGAGATCGGGATCACCCGAGAGAAGTTCAACCTACATCCTCAATCCCGATCTATCCGAGATCCGA
GGAATATCGAAATCGGGGCGCGCCTGGTGTACCGAGAACGATCCTCTCAGTGCGAGTCTCGACGATCCAT
ATCGTTGCTTGGCAGTCAGCCAGTCGGAATCCAGCTTGGGACCCAGGAAGTCCAATCGTCAGATATTGTA
CTCAAGCCTGGTCACGGCAGCGTACCGATCTGTTTAAACCTAGATATTGATAGTCTGATCGGTCAACGTA
TAATCGAGTCCTAGCTTTTGCAAACATCTATCAAGAGACAGGATCAGCAGGAGGCTTTCGCATGAGTATT
CAACATTTCCGTGTCGCCCTTATTCCCTTTTTTGCGGCATTTTGCCTTCCTGTTTTTGCTCACCCAGAAA
CGCTGGTGAAAGTAAAAGATGCTGAAGATCAGTTGGGTGCGCGAGTGGGTTACATCGAACTGGATCTCAA
CAGCGGTAAGATCCTTGAGAGTTTTCGCCCCGAAGAACGCTTTCCAATGATGAGCACTTTTAAAGTTCTG
CTATGTGGCGCGGTATTATCCCGTATTGACGCCGGGCAAGAGCAACTCGGTCGCCGCATACACTATTCTC
AGAATGACTTGGTTGAGTATTCACCAGTCACAGAAAAGCATCTTACGGATGGCATGACAGTAAGAGAATT
ATGCAGTGCTGCCATAACCATGAGTGATAACACTGCGGCCAACTTACTTCTGACAACGATTGGAGGACCG
AAGGAGCTAACCGCTTTTTTGCACAACATGGGGGATCATGTAACTCGCCTTGATCGTTGGGAACCGGAGC
TGAATGAAGCCATACCAAACGACGAGCGTGACACCACGATGCCTGTAGCAATGGCAACAACCTTGCGTAA
ACTATTAACTGGCGAACTACTTACTCTAGCTTCCCGGCAACAGTTGATAGACTGGATGGAGGCGGATAAA
GTTGCAGGACCACTTCTGCGCTCGGCCCTTCCGGCTGGCTGGTTTATTGCTGATAAATCTGGAGCCGGTG
AGCGTGGGTCTCGCGGTATCATTGCAGCACTGGGGCCAGATGGTAAGCCCTCCCGTATCGTAGTTATCTA
CACGACGGGGAGTCAGGCAACTATGGATGAACGAAATAGACAGATCGCTGAGATAGGTGCCTCACTGATT
AAGCATTGGTAACCGATTCTAGGTGCATTGGCGCAGAAAAAAATGCCTGATGCGACGCTGCGCGTCTTAT
ACTCCCACATATGCCAGATTCAGCAACGGATACGGCTTCCCCAACTTGCCCACTTCCATACGTGTCCTCC
TTACCAGAAATTTATCCTTAAGATCCCGAATCGTTTAAACTCGACTCTGGCTCTATCGAATCTCCGTCGT
TTCGAGCTTACGCGAACAGCCGTGGCGCTCATTTGCTCGTCGGGCATCGAATCTCGTCAGCTATCGTCAG
CTTACCTTTTTGGCAGCGATCGCGGCTCCCGACATCTTGGACCATTAGCTCCACAGGTATCTTCTTCCCT
CTAGTGGTCATAACAGCAGCTTCAGCTACCTCTCAATTCAAAAAACCCCTCAAGACCCGTTTAGAGGCCC
CAAGGGGTTATGCTATCAATCGTTGCGTTACACACACAAAAAACCAACACACATCCATCTTCGATGGATA
GCGATTTTATTATCTAACTGCTGATCGAGTGTAGCCAGATCTAGTAATCAATTACGGGGTCATTAGTTCA
TAGCCCATATATGGAGTTCCG
